>Addgene plasmid #23797 | pDONR223-CSNK1E | depositor partial sequence | sequence record 10851 | Author sequence
ATGGAGCTACGTGTGGGGAACAAGTACCGCCTGGGACGGAAGATCGGGAGCGGGTCCTTCGGAGATATCT
ACCTGGGTGCCAACATCGCCTCTGGTGAGGAAGTCGCCATCAAGCTGGAGTGTGTGAAGACAAAGCACCC
CCAGCTGCACATCGAGAGCAAGTTCTACAAGATGATGCAGGGTGGCGTGGGGATCCCGTCCATCAAGTGG
TGCGGAGCTGAGGGCGACTACAACGTGATGGTCATGGAGCTGCTGGGGCCTAGCCTCGAGGACCTGTTCA
ACTTCTGTTCCCGCAAATTCAGCCTCAAGACGGTGCTGCTCTTGGCCGACCAGATGATCAGCCGCATCGA
GTATATCCACTCCAAGAACTTCATCCACCGGGACGTCAAGCCCGACAACTTCCTCATGGGGCTGGGGAAG
AAGGGCAACCTGGTCTACATCATCGACTTCGGCCTGGCCAAGAAGTACCGGGACGCCCGCACCCACCAGC
ACATTCCCTACCGGGAAAACAAGAACCTGACCGGCACGGCCCGCTACGCTTCCATCAACACGCACCTGGG
CATTGAGCAAAGCCGTCGAGATGACCTGGAGAGCCTGGGCTACGTGCTCATGTACTTCAACCTGGGCTCC
CTGCCCTGGCAGGGGCTCAAAGCAGCCACCAAGCGCCAGAAGTATGAACGGATCAGCGAGAAGAAGATGT
CAACGCCCATCGAGGTCCTCTGCAAAGGCTATCCCTCCGAATTCTCAACATACCTCAACTTCTGCCGCTC
CCTGCGGTTTGACGACAAGCCCGACTACTCTTACCTACGTCAGCTCTTCCGCAACCTCTTCCACCGGCAG
GGCTTCTCCTATGACTACGTCTTTGACTGGAACATGCTGAAATTCGGTGCAGCCCGGAATCCCGAGGATG
TGGACCGGGAGCGGCGAGAACACGAACGCGAGGAGAGGATGGGGCAGCTACGGGGGTCCGCGACCCGAGC
CCTGCCCCCTGGCCCACCCACGGGGGCCACTGCCAACCGGCTCCGCAGTGCCGCCGAGCCCGTGGCTTCC
ACGCCAGCCTCCCGCATCCAGCCGGCTGGCAATACTTCTCCCAGAGCGATCTCGCGGGTCGACCGGGAGA
GGAAGGTGAGTATGAGGCTGCACAGGGGTGCGCCCGCCAACGTCTCCTCCTCAGACCTCACTGGGCGGCA
AGAGGTCTCCCGGATCCCAGCCTCACAGACAAGTGTGCCATTTGACCATCTCGGGAAGTGA
