>Addgene plasmid #23797 | pDONR223-CSNK1E | addgene partial sequence | sequence record 29564 | 23797 with M13rev
GGGATTCAGCTGGAGGCAATAATGATTTTATTTTGACTGATAGTGACCTGTTCGTTGCAACAAATTGATA
AGCAATGCTTTCTTATAATGCCAACTTTGTACAAGAAAGTTGGGCACTTCCCGAGATGGTCAAATGGCAC
ACTTGTCTGTGAGGCTGGGATCCGGGAGACCTCTTGCCGCCCAGTGAGGTCTGAGGAGGAGACGTTGGCG
GGCGCACCCCTGTGCAGCCTCATACTCACCTTCCTCTCCCGGTCGACCCGCGAGATCGCTCTGGGAGAAG
TATTGCCAGCCGGCTGGATGCGGGAGGCTGGCGTGGAAGCCACGGGCTCGGCGGCACTGCGGAGCCGGTT
GGCAGTGGCCCCCGTGGGTGGGCCAGGGGGCAGGGCTCGGGTCGCGGACCCCCGTAGCTGCCCCATCCTC
TCCTCGCGTTCGTGTTCTCGCCGCTCCCGGTCCACATCCTCGGGATTCCGGGCTGCACCGAATTTCAGCA
TGTTCCAGTCAAAGACGTAGTCATAGGAGAAGCCCTGCCGGTGGAAGAGGTTGCGGAAGAGCTGACGTAG
GTAAGAGTAGTCGGGCTTGTCGTC
