[The description below was written by a language model from this plasmid's Addgene catalogue record.]
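Description:
pDONR223-CSNK1E is a Gateway entry-type clone built in the pDONR223 donor backbone (about 5 kb without insert), carrying the human CSNK1E open reading frame, which encodes casein kinase 1 epsilon. The insert is recorded as roughly 1.25 kb and was introduced by Gateway recombination. The plasmid is maintained in E. coli as a high-copy replicon under spectinomycin selection. No feature table accompanies the record, so the specific origin of replication and the recombination sites flanking the ORF are not itemised. As a recombined pDONR clone, the ORF would normally be bracketed by attL sites, which allow LR transfer into destination vectors. M13 forward and reverse primer sites on either side of the insert are listed for sequence verification.

The ORF is cloned without a stop codon. This "open" configuration lets the coding sequence be shuttled into a destination vector that supplies a C-terminal epitope tag and the terminating codon, so the user can choose the tag. The record names no promoter driving CSNK1E, and the depositor states explicitly that the plasmid should not be used directly for transfection. It is a storage and transfer intermediate rather than an expression construct. The depositor points to a companion set of lentiviral Gateway destination vectors (the pLX301 to pLX304 series), obtained separately, for expressing these ORFs in mammalian cells.

The clone belongs to a kit of ORF entry clones, and the associated publication concerns resistance to RAF inhibition through reactivation of MAP kinase signalling.
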