Addgene plasmid #23797: pDONR223-CSNK1E
Depositing lab: William Hahn & David Root. Depositing organization: Dana-Farber Cancer Institute. Publication: COT drives resistance to RAF inhibition through MAP kinase pathway reactivation. Johannessen CM, Boehm JS, Kim SY, Thomas SR, Wardwell L, Johnson LA, Emery CM, Stransky N, Cogdill AP, Barretina J, Caponigro G, Hieronymus H, Murray RR, Salehi-Ashtiani K, Hill DE, Vidal M, Zhao JJ, Yang X, Alkan O, Kim S, Harris JL, Wilson CJ, Myer VE, Finan PM, Root DE, Roberts TM, Golub T, Flaherty KT, Dummer R, Weber BL, Sellers WR, Schlegel R, Wargo JA, Hahn WC, Garraway LA. Nature. 2010 Dec 16;468(7326):968-72. doi: 10.1038/nature09627 PubMed 21107320.
Backbone
  Vector backbone: pDONR223
  Backbone manufacturer: Invitrogen
  Backbone size w/o insert (bp): 5005
  Vector type: Gateway Donor vector
Growth in bacteria
  Bacterial resistance: Spectinomycin, 50 μg/mL
  Growth temperature: 37°C
  Growth strain: DH5alpha
  Copy number: High Copy
Gene/Insert
  Gene/Insert name: CSNK1E (alt name: casein kinase 1, epsilon)
  Species: H. sapiens (human)
  Insert size (bp): 1251
  Entrez Gene: CSNK1E (a.k.a. CKIe, CKIepsilon, HCKIE)
  Cloning method: Gateway Cloning
  Sequencing primers: 5′ M13pUC-fwd; 3′ M13rev
Terms and licenses: Academic/Nonprofit Terms; Industry Terms: Not Available to Industry
Depositor comments: The ORF has no Stop codon. This design enables easy recombination into a destination vector to add an epitope tag of choice and Stop codon to the ORF. Do NOT use this plasmid directly for transfections. A set of 4 custom lentiviral vectors is available ( pLX301 (http://www.addgene.org/25895/) , pLX302 (http://www.addgene.org/25896/) , pLX303 (http://www.addgene.org/25897/) , pLX304 (http://www.addgene.org/25890/) ) to be used to express these ORFs in mammalian cells. These plasmids are not included in the kit and must be ordered separately.
How to cite: pDONR223-CSNK1E was a gift from William Hahn & David Root (Addgene plasmid # 23797 ; http://n2t.net/addgene:23797 ; RRID:Addgene_23797)
